Addgene plasmid #44535: pUK499
Depositing lab: Michael Grunstein. Depositing organization: University of California, Los Angeles (UCLA). Publication: Effects of histone H4 depletion on the cell cycle and transcription of Saccharomyces cerevisiae. Kim UJ, Han M, Kayne P, Grunstein M. EMBO J. 1988 Jul;7(7):2211-9. PubMed 3046933.
Backbone
  Vector backbone: pTSB1-1
  Vector type: Yeast Expression
Growth in bacteria
  Bacterial resistance: Ampicillin, 100 μg/mL
  Growth temperature: 37°C
  Growth strain: DH5alpha
  Copy number: Unknown
Gene/Insert
  Gene/Insert name: HHF2
  Species: S. cerevisiae (budding yeast)
  Cloning method: Restriction Enzyme; 5′ cloning site BamH I (unknown if destroyed); 3′ cloning site HindIII (unknown if destroyed)
  Sequencing primers: 5′ CCTACATCTTGTTCAAAAGAGTAGC
Terms and licenses: Academic/Nonprofit Terms; Industry Terms: Not Available to Industry
How to cite: pUK499 was a gift from Michael Grunstein (Addgene plasmid # 44535 ; http://n2t.net/addgene:44535 ; RRID:Addgene_44535)
