[The description below was written by a language model from this plasmid's Addgene catalogue record.]
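Description:
pUK499 is a yeast expression plasmid built on the pTSB1-1 backbone and carrying HHF2 from Saccharomyces cerevisiae, one of the two budding yeast genes that encode histone H4. The insert was placed in the vector by restriction cloning between a BamHI site at the 5′ end and a HindIII site at the 3′ end; the record does not say whether either site survived the cloning. In E. coli the plasmid is maintained under ampicillin selection, which implies a standard beta-lactamase marker and a bacterial origin of replication, although the copy number is listed as unknown and no feature table is provided to confirm the individual elements.

Several central details are not stated in the record. These include the promoter that drives HHF2 (native or heterologous, constitutive or regulated), the yeast selectable marker, and the way the plasmid is maintained in yeast (centromeric, 2μ-based or integrating). No tags, reporters or mutations in the histone coding sequence are noted either.

The associated study examined the effects of histone H4 depletion on the cell cycle and transcription in S. cerevisiae. This suggests that the construct supplied a plasmid-borne source of H4 in strains where H4 supply was being manipulated. The exact role of pUK499 in those experiments cannot be determined from the catalogue fields alone. The plasmid is most relevant to work on histone dosage, nucleosome loss, chromatin structure and their consequences for gene expression and cell division in budding yeast.
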