>Addgene plasmid #44535 | pUK499 | addgene partial sequence | sequence record 64290 | yHHF2pro-F 5'-CCTACATCTTGTTCAAAAGAGTAGC-3'
AATGTCCGGTAGAGGTAAAGGTGGTAAAGGTCTAGGAAAAGGTGGTGCCAAGCGTCACAGAAAGATTCTA
AGAGATAACATTCAAGGTATCACTAAGCCAGCTATCAGAAGATTAGCTAGAAGAGGTGGTGTCAAGCGTA
TTTCTGGTTTGATCTACGAAGAAGTCAGAGCCGTCTTGAAATCCTTCTTGGAATCCGTCATCAGGGACTC
TGTTACTTACACTGAACACGCCAAGAGAAAGACTGTTACTTCTTTGGATGTTGTTTATGCTTTGAAGAGA
CAAGGTAGAACCTTATATGGTTTCGGTGGTTAAACAATCGGTGGTTAAACAATCGGTGTTTGAAATTATT
TTCATGCCTTTCAAAAAATAAAATAACGATCATTCTATTGGGAATATAATAGAACCTTATGTATGCATTT
TTCGGTTTTTTATTATTTCATGTACTATATATATTAAAAATAAGTCTCAATAAAAGAAACTAGTTTCCGA
ACTGTCTTAGATAGTCTTCCCTTATGTGCTCCTCCATTTCATTGCCGTTGAGTGCTTCGACGTGGCGTTC
GTGTCCCCTCTGTTGGTTAAGCAGATTTACCCAAATATTTACGCAGAAACCCATGGAATCCTCAATTTCA
CGCTTTTTCTTGGGACATCTGCACCTGCAGCCACACCCAAATTCCCTTCCCTCGTCGTAGGCCGCGTTTT
TACGTTTGAATTTTGAGTCACTGGCTAAGTAGGAGAATTCTTGAAGACGAAAGGGCCTCGTGATACGCCT
ATTTTTATAGGTTAATGTCATGATAAT
